Addgene plasmid #114168: pStA1DZ
Purpose: (Empty Backbone) Start-Stop Assembly Level 1DZ plasmid
Depositing lab: John Heap. Depositing organization: Imperial College London. Publication: Start-Stop Assembly: a functionally scarless DNA assembly system optimized for metabolic engineering. Taylor GM, Mordaka PM, Heap JT. Nucleic Acids Res. 2018 Nov 20. pii: 5193345. doi: 10.1093/nar/gky1182. PubMed 30462270.
Backbone
  Vector backbone: pACYC184
  Backbone size (bp): 3488
  Vector type: Synthetic Biology
Growth in bacteria
  Bacterial resistance: Tetracycline, 10 μg/mL
  Growth temperature: 37°C
  Growth strain: DH5alpha
  Copy number: Low Copy
Gene/Insert
  Gene/Insert name: None
  Cloning method: Unknown
  Sequencing primers: 5′ OligoGT339 GTTGAGGACCCGGCTAGG; 3′ OligoGT340 TGTGACGGAAGATCACTTCG
Terms and licenses: Academic/Nonprofit Terms; Industry Terms: Not Available to Industry
Depositor comments: Accession Number MG649428 , Alternative ID = pGT407 . Please visit https://www.biorxiv.org/content/early/2018/07/04/361626 for bioRxiv preprint.
How to cite: pStA1DZ was a gift from John Heap (Addgene plasmid # 114168 ; http://n2t.net/addgene:114168 ; RRID:Addgene_114168)
