[The description below was written by a language model from this plasmid's Addgene catalogue record, the feature table of its GenBank file and pLannotate feature annotations shown in this document.]
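Description:
pStA1DZ is an empty destination backbone from the Start-Stop Assembly toolkit, a hierarchical DNA assembly system described as functionally scarless and optimized for metabolic engineering. It is the "Level 1DZ" acceptor vector. The name indicates a particular position among the Level 1 vectors, but the record does not explain the flanking assembly sites or the enzymes used. The 3,488 bp circular plasmid is derived from pACYC184 and is maintained in E. coli through the p15A origin. This origin gives a low-to-medium copy number and is compatible with ColE1-type plasmids in the same cell. Selection is by tetracycline, using the tet promoter and the TcR efflux protein gene inherited from the parent backbone.

The plasmid carries no insert. In the cloning position is a lacZα cassette made up of a CAP binding site, the lac promoter and operator, and the LacZα coding fragment containing the pUC18/19 multiple cloning site. The cassette is bracketed upstream by the phage lambda t0 terminator and downstream by the rrnB T1 terminator. These terminators insulate the assembly site from read-through transcription into or out of the backbone. In vectors of this kind the lacZα cassette normally serves as a replaceable screening marker: its loss on successful assembly allows blue/white discrimination in an α-complementing host. The record does not state this explicitly.

Both feature tables describe the same 3,488 nt sequence with different start coordinates. The automated annotation adds only small fragment matches (bom, IS1, RSF ori), which appear to be remnants of the backbone or partial homology hits rather than functional elements.
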