LOCUS       Exported 3488 bp ds-DNA circular SYN 13-MAY-2021
DEFINITION  Start-Stop Assembly Level 1DZ plasmid.
ACCESSION   .
VERSION     .
KEYWORDS    pStA1DZ
SOURCE      synthetic DNA construct
  ORGANISM  synthetic DNA construct
REFERENCE   1 (bases 1 to 3488)
  AUTHORS   Taylor GM, Mordaka PM, Heap JT
  TITLE     Start-Stop Assembly: a functionally scarless DNA assembly system
            optimized for metabolic engineering.
  JOURNAL   Nucleic Acids Res. 2018 Nov 20. pii: 5193345. doi:
            10.1093/nar/gky1182.
  PUBMED    30462270
REFERENCE   2 (bases 1 to 3488)
  AUTHORS   .
  TITLE     Direct Submission
  JOURNAL   Exported May 13, 2021 from SnapGene Server 1.1.58
            http://www.snapgene.com
FEATURES             Location/Qualifiers
     source          1..3488
                     /organism="synthetic DNA construct"
                     /mol_type="other DNA"
     terminator      1..95
                     /label=lambda t0 terminator
                     /note="transcription terminator from phage lambda"
     protein_bind    144..165
                     /label=CAP binding site
                     /bound_moiety="E. coli catabolite activator protein"
                     /note="CAP binding activates transcription in the presence
                     of cAMP."
     promoter        180..210
                     /label=lac promoter
                     /note="promoter for the E. coli lac operon"
     protein_bind    218..234
                     /label=lac operator
                     /bound_moiety="lac repressor encoded by lacI"
                     /note="The lac repressor binds to the lac operator to
                     inhibit transcription in E. coli. This inhibition can be
                     relieved by adding lactose or
                     isopropyl-beta-D-thiogalactopyranoside (IPTG)."
     primer_bind     223..245
                     /label=M13/pUC Reverse
                     /note="In lacZ gene"
     primer_bind     242..258
                     /label=M13 rev
                     /note="common sequencing primer, one of multiple similar
                     variants"
     primer_bind     242..258
                     /label=M13 Reverse
                     /note="In lacZ gene. Also called M13-rev"
     CDS             254..577
                     /codon_start=1
                     /gene="lacZ fragment"
                     /product="LacZ-alpha fragment of beta-galactosidase"
                     /label=lacZ-alpha
                     /translation="MTMITPSLHACRSTLEDPRVPSSNSLAVVLQRRDWENPGVTQLNR
                     LAAHPPFASWRNSEEARTDRPSQQLRSLNGEWRLMRYFLLTHLCGISHRIWCTLSTICS
                     DAA"
     misc_feature    271..327
                     /label=MCS
                     /note="pUC18/19 multiple cloning site"
     primer_bind     complement(328..345)
                     /label=M13 Forward
                     /note="In lacZ gene. Also called M13-F20 or M13 (-21)
                     Forward"
     primer_bind     complement(328..344)
                     /label=M13 fwd
                     /note="common sequencing primer, one of multiple similar
                     variants"
     primer_bind     complement(337..359)
                     /label=M13/pUC Forward
                     /note="In lacZ gene"
     primer_bind     complement(553..572)
                     /label=pRS-marker
                     /note="pRS vectors, use to sequence yeast selectable
                     marker"
     terminator      605..691
                     /gene="Escherichia coli rrnB"
                     /label=rrnB T1 terminator
                     /note="transcription terminator T1 from the E. coli rrnB
                     gene"
     primer_bind     complement(1094..1111)
                     /label=L4440
                     /note="L4440 vector, forward primer"
     rep_origin      complement(1228..1773)
                     /direction=LEFT
                     /label=p15A ori
                     /note="Plasmids containing the medium-copy-number p15A
                     origin of replication can be propagated in E. coli cells
                     that contain a second plasmid with the ColE1 origin. "
     primer_bind     complement(1308..1327)
                     /label=pBR322ori-F
                     /note="pBR322 origin, forward primer"
     promoter        1885..1913
                     /label=tet promoter
                     /note="E. coli promoter for tetracycline efflux protein
                     gene"
     CDS             1961..3151
                     /codon_start=1
                     /gene="tet"
                     /product="tetracycline efflux protein"
                     /label=TcR
                     /note="confers resistance to tetracycline"
                     /translation="MKSNNALIVILGTVTLDAVGIGLVMPVLPGLLRDIVHSDSIASHY
                     GVLLALYALMQFLCAPVLGALSDRFGRRPVLLASLLGATIDYAIMATTPVLWILYAGRI
                     VAGITGATGAVAGAYIADITDGEDRARHFGLMSACFGVGMVAGPVAGGLLGAISLHAPF
                     LAAAVLNGLNLLLGCFLMQESHKGERRPMPLRAFNPVSSFRWARGMTIVAALMTVFFIM
                     QLVGQVPAALWVIFGEDRFRWSATMIGLSLAVFGILHALAQAFVTGPATKRFGEKQAII
                     AGMAADALGYVLLAFATRGWMAFPIMILLASGGIGMPALQAMLSRQVDDDHQGQLQGSL
                     AALTSLTSIIGPLIVTAIYAASASTWNGLAWIVGAALYLVCLPALRRGAWSRATST"
     primer_bind     complement(2313..2332)
                     /label=pBRrevBam
                     /note="pBR322 vectors, tet region, downstream of BamHI,
                     reverse primer"
ORIGIN
        1 gactcctgtt gatagatcca gtaatgacct cagaactcca tctggatttg ttcagaacgc
       61 tcggttgccg ccgggcgttt tttattggtg agaatggtct cagcttcaga gaagagccag
      121 tagggcagtg agcgcaacgc aattaatgtg agttagctca ctcattaggc accccaggct
      181 ttacacttta tgcttccggc tcgtatgttg tgtggaattg tgagcggata acaatttcac
      241 acaggaaaca gctatgacca tgattacgcc aagcttgcat gcctgcaggt cgactctaga
      301 ggatccccgg gtaccgagct cgaattcact ggccgtcgtt ttacaacgtc gtgactggga
      361 aaaccctggc gttacccaac ttaatcgcct tgcagcacat ccccctttcg ccagctggcg
      421 taatagcgaa gaggcccgca ccgatcgccc ttcccaacag ttgcgcagcc tgaatggcga
      481 atggcgcctg atgcggtatt ttctccttac gcatctgtgc ggtatttcac accgcatatg
      541 gtgcactctc agtacaatct gctctgatgc cgcatagttt ccgctcttca ggatactaga
      601 gaccatttgt cctactcagg agagcgttca ccgacaaaca acagataaaa cgaaaggccc
      661 agtctttcga ctgagccttt cgttttattt gatgcccgaa agggcctcgt gatacgccaa
      721 aagttggccc agggcttccc ggtatcaaca gggacaccag gatttattta ttctgcgaag
      781 tgatcttccg tcacaggtat ttattcggcg caaagtgcgt cgggtgatgc tgccaactta
      841 ctgatttagt gtatgatggt gtttttgagg tgctccagtg gcttctgttt ctatcagctg
      901 tccctcctgt tcagctactg acggggtggt gcgtaacggc aaaagcaccg ccggacatca
      961 gcgctagcgg agtgtatact ggcttactat gttggcactg atgagggtgt cagtgaagtg
     1021 cttcatgtgg caggagaaaa aaggctgcac cggtgcgtca gcagaatatg tgatacagga
     1081 tatattccgc ttcctcgctc actgactcgc tacgctcggt cgttcgactg cggcgagcgg
     1141 aaatggctta cgaacggggc ggagatttcc tggaagatgc caggaagata cttaacaggg
     1201 aagtgagagg gccgcggcaa agccgttttt ccataggctc cgcccccctg acaagcatca
     1261 cgaaatctga cgctcaaatc agtggtggcg aaacccgaca ggactataaa gataccaggc
     1321 gtttccccct ggcggctccc tcgtgcgctc tcctgttcct gcctttcggt ttaccggtgt
     1381 cattccgctg ttatggccgc gtttgtctca ttccacgcct gacactcagt tccgggtagg
     1441 cagttcgctc caagctggac tgtatgcacg aaccccccgt tcagtccgac cgctgcgcct
     1501 tatccggtaa ctatcgtctt gagtccaacc cggaaagaca tgcaaaagca ccactggcag
     1561 cagccactgg taattgattt agaggagtta gtcttgaagt catgcgccgg ttaaggctaa
     1621 actgaaagga caagttttgg tgactgcgct cctccaagcc agttacctcg gttcaaagag
     1681 ttggtagctc agagaacctt cgaaaaaccg ccctgcaagg cggttttttc gttttcagag
     1741 caagagatta cgcgcagacc aaaacgatct caagaagatc atcttattaa tcagataaaa
     1801 tatttctaga tttcagtgca atttatctct tcaaatgtag cacctgaagt cagccccata
     1861 cgatataagt tgtaattctc atgtttgaca gcttatcatc gataagcttt aatgcggtag
     1921 tttatcacag ttaaattgct aacgcagtca ggcaccgtgt atgaaatcta acaatgcgct
     1981 catcgtcatc ctcggcaccg tcaccctgga tgctgtaggc ataggcttgg ttatgccggt
     2041 actgccgggc ctcttgcggg atatcgtcca ttccgacagc atcgccagtc actatggcgt
     2101 gctgctagcg ctatatgcgt tgatgcaatt tctatgcgca cccgttctcg gagcactgtc
     2161 cgaccgcttt ggccgccgcc cagtcctgct cgcttcgcta cttggagcca ctatcgacta
     2221 cgcgatcatg gcgaccacac ccgtcctgtg gatcctctac gccggacgca tcgtggccgg
     2281 catcaccggc gccacaggtg cggttgctgg cgcctatatc gccgacatca ccgatgggga
     2341 agatcgggct cgccacttcg ggctcatgag cgcttgtttc ggcgtgggta tggtggcagg
     2401 ccccgtggcc gggggactgt tgggcgccat ctccttgcat gcaccattcc ttgcggcggc
     2461 ggtgctcaac ggcctcaacc tactactggg ctgcttccta atgcaggagt cgcataaggg
     2521 agagcgtcga ccgatgccct tgagagcctt caacccagtc agctccttcc ggtgggcgcg
     2581 gggcatgact atcgtcgccg cacttatgac tgttttcttt atcatgcaac tcgtaggaca
     2641 ggtgccggca gcgctctggg tcattttcgg cgaggaccgc tttcgctgga gcgcgacgat
     2701 gatcggcctg tcgcttgcgg tattcggaat cttgcacgcc ctcgctcaag ccttcgtcac
     2761 tggtcccgcc accaaacgtt tcggcgagaa gcaggccatt atcgccggca tggcggccga
     2821 cgcgctgggc tacgtcttgc tggcgttcgc gacgcgaggc tggatggcct tccccattat
     2881 gattcttctc gcttccggcg gcatcgggat gcccgcgttg caggccatgc tgtccaggca
     2941 ggtagatgac gaccatcagg gacagcttca aggatcgctc gcggctctta ccagcctaac
     3001 ttcgatcatt ggaccgctga tcgtcacggc gatttatgcc gcctcggcga gcacatggaa
     3061 cgggttggca tggattgtag gcgccgccct ataccttgtc tgcctccccg cgttgcgtcg
     3121 cggtgcatgg agccgggcca cctcgacctg aatggaagcc ggcggcacct cgctaacgga
     3181 ttcaccactc caagaattgg agccaatcaa ttcttgcgga gaactgtgaa tgcgcaaacc
     3241 aacccttggc agaacatatc catcgcgtcc gccatctcca gcagccgcac gcggcgcatc
     3301 tcgggcagcg ttgggtcctg gccacgggtg cgcatgatcg tgctcctgtc gttgaggacc
     3361 cggctaggct ggcggggttg ccttactggt tagcagaatg aatcaccgat acgcgagcga
     3421 acgtgaagcg actgctgctg caaaacgtct gcgacctgag cgccgcagcc gaacgaccga
     3481 gcgccttg
//
