Features (pLannotate 1.2.2; 14 found; start..end, strand, type, name):
     18..74      -  misc_feature   MCS: pUC18/19 multiple cloning site
     71..228     +  CDS            lacZα (fragment): LacZα fragment of β-galactosidase; lacZ fragment
    234..326     -  misc_feature   bom (fragment): basis of mobility region from pBR322
    352..438     -  terminator     rrnB T1 terminator: Escherichia coli rrnB; transcription terminator T1 from the E. coli rrnB gene
    570..713     +  mobile_element IS1 (fragment): prokaryotic transposable element IS1
    832..887     -  rep_origin     RSF ori (fragment): Plasmids containing the RSF 1030 origin of replication can be propagated in E. coli cells that contain additional plasmids with compatible origins.
    975..1520    -  rep_origin     p15A ori: Plasmids containing the medium-copy-number p15A origin of replication can be propagated in E. coli cells that contain a second plasmid with the ColE1 origin.
   1632..1660    +  promoter       tet promoter: E. coli promoter for tetracycline efflux protein gene
   1708..2898    +  CDS            TcR: tetracycline efflux protein; tet; confers resistance to tetracycline
   3140..3208    -  CDS            YPB1_ECOLX (fragment): Protein predicted: Swiss-Prot protein existence level 4. From Escherichia coli.
   3236..3330    +  terminator     lambda t0 terminator: transcription terminator from phage lambda
   3379..3400    +  protein_bind   CAP binding site: CAP binding activates transcription in the presence of cAMP. E. coli catabolite activator protein
   3415..3445    +  promoter       lac promoter: promoter for the E. coli lac operon
   3453..3469    +  protein_bind   lac operator: The lac repressor binds to the lac operator to inhibit transcription in E. coli. This inhibition can be relieved by adding lactose or isopropyl-β-D-thiogalactopyranoside (IPTG). lac repressor encoded by lacI
>Addgene plasmid #114168 | pStA1DZ | addgene full sequence | sequence record 237139 | Addgene NGS Result
ATGACCATGATTACGCCAAGCTTGCATGCCTGCAGGTCGACTCTAGAGGATCCCCGGGTACCGAGCTCGA
ATTCACTGGCCGTCGTTTTACAACGTCGTGACTGGGAAAACCCTGGCGTTACCCAACTTAATCGCCTTGC
AGCACATCCCCCTTTCGCCAGCTGGCGTAATAGCGAAGAGGCCCGCACCGATCGCCCTTCCCAACAGTTG
CGCAGCCTGAATGGCGAATGGCGCCTGATGCGGTATTTTCTCCTTACGCATCTGTGCGGTATTTCACACC
GCATATGGTGCACTCTCAGTACAATCTGCTCTGATGCCGCATAGTTTCCGCTCTTCAGGATACTAGAGAC
CATTTGTCCTACTCAGGAGAGCGTTCACCGACAAACAACAGATAAAACGAAAGGCCCAGTCTTTCGACTG
AGCCTTTCGTTTTATTTGATGCCCGAAAGGGCCTCGTGATACGCCAAAAGTTGGCCCAGGGCTTCCCGGT
ATCAACAGGGACACCAGGATTTATTTATTCTGCGAAGTGATCTTCCGTCACAGGTATTTATTCGGCGCAA
AGTGTGTCGGGTGATGCTGCCAACTTACTGATTTAGTGTATGATGGTGTTTTTGAGGTGCTCCAGTGGCT
TCTGTTTCTATCAGCTGTCCCTCCTGTTCAGCTACTGACGGGGTGGTGCGTAACGGCAAAAGCACCGCCG
GACATCAGCGCTAGCGGAGTGTATACTGGCTTACTATGTTGGCACTGATGAGGGTGTCAGTGAAGTGCTT
CATGTGGCAGGAGAAAAAAGGCTGCACCGGTGCGTCAGCAGAATATGTGATACAGGATATATTCCGCTTC
CTCGCTCACTGACTCGCTACGCTCGGTCGTTCGACTGCGGCGAGCGGAAATGGCTTACGAACGGGGCGGA
GATTTCCTGGAAGATGCCAGGAAGATACTTAACAGGGAAGTGAGAGGGCCGCGGCAAAGCCGTTTTTCCA
TAGGCTCCGCCCCCCTGACAAGCATCACGAAATCTGACGCTCAAATCAGTGGTGGCGAAACCCGACAGGA
CTATAAAGATACCAGGCGTTTCCCCCTGGCGGCTCCCTCGTGCGCTCTCCTGTTCCTGCCTTTCGGTTTA
CCGGTGTCATTCCGCTGTTATGGCCGCGTTTGTCTCATTCCACGCCTGACACTCAGTTCCGGGTAGGCAG
TTCGCTCCAAGCTGGACTGTATGCACGAACCCCCCGTTCAGTCCGACCGCTGCGCCTTATCCGGTAACTA
TCGTCTTGAGTCCAACCCGGAAAGACATGCAAAAGCACCACTGGCAGCAGCCACTGGTAATTGATTTAGA
GGAGTTAGTCTTGAAGTCATGCGCCGGTTAAGGCTAAACTGAAAGGACAAGTTTTGGTGACTGCGCTCCT
CCAAGCCATTTACCTCGGTTCAAAGAGTTGGTAGCTCAGAGAACCTTCGAAAAACCGCCCTGCAAGGCGG
TTTTTTCGTTTTCAGAGCAAGAGATTACGCGCAGACCAAAACGATCTCAAGAAGATCATCTTATTAATCA
GATAAAATATTTCTAGATTTCAGTGCAATTTATCTCTTCAAATGTAGCACCTGAAGTCAGCCCCATACGA
TATAAGTTGTAATTCTCATGTTTGACAGCTTATCATCGATAAGCTTTAATGCGGTAGTTTATCACAGTTA
AATTGCTAACGCAGTCAGGCACCGTGTATGAAATCTAACAATGCGCTCATCGTCATCCTCGGCACCGTCA
CCCTGGATGCTGTAGGCATAGGCTTGGTTATGCCGGTACTGCCGGGCCTCTTGCGGGATATCGTCCATTC
CGACAGCATCGCCAGTCACTATGGCGTGCTGCTAGCGCTATATGCGYTGATGCAATTTCTATGCGCACCC
GTTCTCGGAGCACTGTCCGACCGCTTTGGCCGCCGCCCAGTCCTGCTCGCTTCGCTACTTGGAGCCACTA
TCGACTACGCGATCATGGCGACCACACCCGTCCTGTGGATCCTCTACGCCGGACGCATCGTGGCCGGCAT
CACCGGCGCCACAGGTGCGGTTGCTGGCGCCTATATCGCCGACATCACCGATGGGGAAGATCGGGCTCGC
CACTTCGGGCTCATGAGCGCTTGTTTCGGCGTGGGTATGGTGGCAGGCCCCGTGGCCGGGGGACTGTTGG
GCGCCATCTCCTTGCATGCACCATTCCTTGCGGCGGCGGTGCTCAACGGCCTCAACCTACTACTGGGCTG
CTTCCTAATGCAGGAGTCGCATAAGGGAGAGCGTCGACCGATGCCCTTGAGAGCCTTCAACCCAGTCAGC
TCCTTCCGGTGGGCGCGGGGCATGACTATCGTCGCCGCACTTATGACTGTTTTCTTTATCATGCAACTCG
TAGGACAGGTGCCGGCAGCGCTCTGGGTCATTTTCGGCGAGGACCGCTTTCGCTGGAGCGCGACGATGAT
CGGCCTGTCGCTTGCGGTATTCGGAATCTTGCACGCCCTCGCTCAAGCCTTCGTCACTGGTCCCGCCACC
AAACGTTTCGGCGAGAAGCAGGCCATTATCGCCGGCATGGCGGCCGACGCGCTGGGCTACGTCTTGCTGG
CGTTCGCGACGCGAGGCTGGATGGCCTTCCCCATTATGATTCTTCTCGCTTCCGGCGGCATCGGGATGCC
CGCGTTGCAGGCCATGCTGTCCAGGCAGGTAGATGACGACCATCAGGGACAGCTTCAAGGATCGCTCGCG
GCTCTTACCAGCCTAACTTCGATCATTGGACCGCTGATCGTCACGGCGATTTATGCCGCCTCGGCGAGCA
CATGGAACGGGTTGGCATGGATTGTAGGCGCCGCCCTATACCTTGTCTGCCTCCCCGCGTTGCGTCGCGG
TGCATGGAGCCGGGCCACCTCGACCTGAATGGAAGCCGGCGGCACCTCGCTAACGGATTCACCACTCCAA
GAATTGGAGCCAATCAATTCTTGCGGAGAACTGTGAATGCGCAAACCAACCCTTGGCAGAACATATCCAT
CGCGTCCGCCATCTCCAGCAGCCGCACGCGGCGCATCTCGGGCAGCGTTGGGTCCTGGCCACGGGTGCGC
ATGATCGTGCTCCTGTCGTTGAGGACCCGGCTAGGCTGGCGGGGTTGCCTTACTGGTTAGCAGAATGAAT
CACCGATACGCGAGCGAACGTGAAGCGACTGCTGCTGCAAAACGTCTGCGACCTGAGCGCCGCAGCCGGA
CGACCGAGCGCCTTGGACTCCTGTTGATAGATCCAGTAATGACCTCAGAACTCCATCTGGATTTGTTCAG
AACGCTCGGTTGCCGCCGGGCGTTTTTTATTGGTGAGAATGGTCTCAGCTTCAGAGAAGAGCCAGTAGGG
CAGTGAGCGCAACGCAATTAATGTGAGTTAGCTCACTCATTAGGCACCCCAGGCTTTACACTTTATGCTT
CCGGCTCGTATGTTGTGTGGAATTGTGAGCGGATAACAATTTCACACAGGAAACAGCT
